>Addgene plasmid #228246 | Epac-S-H322 | addgene full sequence | sequence record 451789 | Addgene NGS Result
AAGCTTGCCGCCACCATGGCGGCCGCAATGGTGAGCAAGGGCGAGGAGCTGTTCACCGGGGTGGTGCCCA
TCCTGGTCGAGCTGGACGGCGACGTAAACGGCCACAAGTTCAGCGTGTCCGGCGAGGGCGAGGGCGATGC
CACCTACGGCAAGCTGACCCTGAAGTTCATCTGCACCACCGGCAAGCTGCCCGTGCCCTGGCCCACCCTC
GTGACCACCCTGTCCTGGGGCGTGCAGTGCTTCGCCCGCTACCCCGACCACATGAAGCAGCACGACTTCT
TCAAGTCCGCCATGCCCGAAGGCTACGTCCAGGAGCGCACCATCTTCTTCAAGGACGACGGCAACTACAA
GACCCGCGCCGAGGTGAAGTTCGAGGGCGACACCCTGGTGAACCGCATCGAGCTGAAGGGCATCGACTTC
AAGGAGGACGGCAACATCCTGGGGCACAAGCTGGAGTACAACTACTTTAGCGACAACGTCTATATCACCG
CCGACAAGCAGAAGAACGGCATCAAGGCCAACTTCAAGATCCGCCACAACATCGAGGACGGCGGCGTGCA
GCTCGCCGACCACTACCAGCAGAACACCCCCATCGGCGACGGCCCCGTGCTGCTGCCCGACAACCACTAC
CTGAGCACCCAGTCCAAGCTGAGCAAAGACCCCAACGAGAAGCGCGATCACATGGTCCTGCTGGAGTTCG
TGACCGCCGCCCGATATCAGCCCGTGGGAACTCATGAGATGGAGGAGGAGTTGGCCGAAGCTGTGGCCCT
GCTCTCCCAGCGGGGGCCTGACGCCCTGCTCACTGTGGCACTTCGAAAGCCCCCAGGTCAGCGCACGGAT
GAAGAGCTGGACCTCATCTTTGAGGAGCTGCTGCACATCAAGGCTGTGGCCCACCTCTCCAACTCGGTGA
AGCGAGAATTAGCGGCTGTTCTGCTCTTTGAACCACACAGCAAGGCAGGGACCGTGTTGTTCAGCCAGGG
GGACAAGGGCACTTCGTGGTACATTATCTGGAAGGGATCTGTCAACGTGGTGACCCATGGCAAGGGGCTG
GTCACCACCCTGCATGAGGGAGATGATTTTGGAGAGCTGGCTCTGGTGAATGATGCACCCCGGGCAGCCA
CCATCATCCTGCGAGAAGACAACTGTCATTTCCTGCGTGTGGACAAGCAGGACTTCAACCGTATCATCAA
GGATGTGGAGGCAAAGACCATGCGGCTGGAAGAACATGGCAAAGTGGTGCTGGTGCTGGAGAGAGCCTCT
CAGGGCGCCGGCCCTTCCCGACCCCCAACCCCAGGCAGGAACCGGTATACAGTGATGTCTGGCACCCCAG
AGAAGATCCTAGAGCTTCTGTTGGAGGCCATGGGACCAGATTCCAGTGCTCATGACCCAACAGAGACATT
CCTCAGCGACTTCCTCCTGACCCACAGGGTCTTCATGCCCAGCGCCCAACTCTGCGCTGCCCTTCTGCAC
CACTTCCATGTGGAGCCTGCGGGTGGCAGCGAGCAGGAGCGCAGCACCTACGTCTGCAACAAGAGGCAGC
AGATCTTGCGGCTGGTCAGCCAGTGGGTGGCCCTGTATGGCTCCATGCTCCACACTGACCCTGTGGCCAC
CAGCTTCCTCCAGAAACTCTCAGACCTGGTGGGCAGGGACACCCGACTCAGCAACCTGCTGAGGGAGCAG
TGGCCAGAGAGGCGGCGATGCCACAGGTTGGAGAATGGCTGTGGGAATGCATCTCCTCAGATGAAGGCCC
GGAACTTGCCTGTTTGGCTCCCCAACCAGGACGAGCCCCTTCCTGGCAGCAGCTGTGCCATCCAAGTTGG
GGATAAAGTCCCCTATGACATCTGCCGGCCAGACCACTCAGTGTTGACCCTGCAGCTGCCTGTGACAGCC
TCCGTGAGAGAGGTGATGGCAGCGTTGGCCCAGGAGGATGGCTGGACCAAGGGGCAGGTGCTGGTGAAGG
TCAATTCTGCAGGTGATGCCATTGGCCTGCAGCCAGATGCCCGTGGTGTGGCCACATCTCTGGGGCTCAA
TGAGCGTCTCTTTGTTGTCAACCCACAGGAAGCGCATGAGCTGATCCCACACCCTGACCAGCTGGGGCCC
ACTGTGGGCTCTGCTGAGGGGCTGGACCTGGTGAGTGCCAAGGACCTGGCAGGCCAGCTGACGGACCACG
ACTGGAGCCTCTTCAACAGTATCCACCAGGTGGAGCTGATCCACTATGTGCTGGGCCCCCAGCATCTGCG
GGATGTCACCACCGCCAACCTGGAGCGCTTCATGCGCCGCTTCAATGAGCTGCAGTACTGGGTGGCCACC
GAGCTGTGTCTCTGCCCCGTGCCCGGCCCCCGGGCCCAGCTGCTCAGGAAGTTCATTAAGCTGGCGGCCC
ACCTCAAGGAGCAGAAGAATCTCAATTCCTTCTTTGCCGTCATGTTTGGCCTCAGCAACTCGGCCATCAG
CCGCCTAGCCCACACCTGGGAGCGGCTGCCCCACAAAGTCCGGAAGCTGTACTCCGCCCTCGAGAGGCTG
CTGGATCCCTCATGGAACCACCGGGTATACCGACTGGCCCTCGCCAAGCTCTCCCCTCCTGTCATCCCCT
TCATGCCCCTTCTTGCCGCAGACATGGCCGCCATTCATGAGGGAAACCACACACTAGTGGAGAATCTCAT
CAACTTTGAGAAGATGAGAATGATGGCCAGAGCCGCGCGGATGCTGCACCACTGCCGAAGCCACAACCCT
GTGCCTCTCTCACCACTCAGAAGCCGAGTTTCCCACCTCCACGAGGACAGCCAGGTGGCGAGGATTTCCA
CATGCTCGGAGCAGTCCCTGAGCACCCGGAGTCCAGCCAGCACCTGGGCTTATGTCCAGCAGCTGAAGGT
CATTGACAACCAGCGGGAACTCTCCCGCCTCTCCCGAGAGCTGGAGCCAGCTAGCGAGCTCATGGACGGC
GGCGTGCAGCTCGCCGACCACTACCAGCAGAACACCCCCATCGGCGACGGCCCCGTGCTGCTGCCCGACA
ACCACTACCTGAGCTACCAGTCCGCCCTGAGCAAAGACCCCAACGAGAAGCGCGATCACATGGTCCTGCT
GGAGTTCGTGACCGCCGCCGGGATCACTCTCGGCATGGACGAGCTGTACAAGGGTGGCAGCGGTGGCATG
GTGAGCAAGGGCGAGGAGCTGTTCACCGGGGTGGTGCCCATCCTGGTCGAGCTGGACGGCGACGTAAACG
GCCACAAGTTCAGCGTGTCCGGCGAGGGCGAGGGCGATGCCACCTACGGCAAGCTGACCCTGAAGCTGAT
CTGCACCACCGGCAAGCTGCCCGTGCCCTGGCCCACCCTCGTGACCACCCTGGGCTACGGCCTGCAGTGC
TTCGCCCGCTACCCCGACCACATGAAGCAGCACGACTTCTTCAAGTCCGCCATGCCCGAAGGCTACGTCC
AGGAGCGCACCATCTTCTTCAAGGACGACGGCAACTACAAGACCCGCGCCGAGGTGAAGTTCGAGGGCGA
CACCCTGGTGAACCGCATCGAGCTGAAGGGCATCGACTTCAAGGAGGACGGCAACATCCTGGGGCACAAG
CTGGAGTACAACTACAACAGCCACAACGTCTATATCACCGCCGACAAGCAGAAGAACGGCATCAAGGCCA
ACTTCAAGATCCGCCACAACATCGAGCCGAATTTTGTCTTCCTGATCGGCGCCGCAGGAATACTCTTCGT
ATCTAGCGAGCTCATGGACGGCGGCGTGCAGCTCGCCGACCACTACCAGCAGAACACCCCCATCGGCGAC
GGCCCCGTGCTGCTGCCCGACAACCACTACCTGAGCTACCAGTCCGCCCTGAGCAAAGACCCCAACGAGA
AGCGCGATCACATGGTCCTGCTGGAGTTCGTGACCGCCGCCGGGATCACTCTCGGCATGGACGAGCTGTA
CAAGGGTGGCAGCGGTGGCATGGTGAGCAAGGGCGAGGAGCTGTTCACCGGGGTGGTGCCCATCCTGGTC
GAGCTGGACGGCGACGTAAACGGCCACAAGTTCAGCGTGTCCGGCGAGGGCGAGGGCGATGCCACCTACG
GCAAGCTGACCCTGAAGCTGATCTGCACCACCGGCAAGCTGCCCGTGCCCTGGCCCACCCTCGTGACCAC
CCTGGGCTACGGCCTGCAGTGCTTCGCCCGCTACCCCGACCACATGAAGCAGCACGACTTCTTCAAGTCC
GCCATGCCCGAAGGCTACGTCCAGGAGCGCACCATCTTCTTCAAGGACGACGGCAACTACAAGACCCGCG
CCGAGGTGAAGTTCGAGGGCGACACCCTGGTGAACCGCATCGAGCTGAAGGGCATCGACTTCAAGGAGGA
CGGCAACATCCTGGGGCACAAGCTGGAGTACAACTACAACAGCCACAACGTCTATATCACCGCCGACAAG
CAGAAGAACGGCATCAAGGCCAACTTCAAGATCCGCCACAACATCGAGCCGAATTCCCTCGAGGTTAACG
CGGCGCGCCTCTAATCTAGAGGGCCCTATTCTATAGTGTCACCTAAATGCTAGAGCTCGCTGATCAGCCT
CGACTGTGCCTTCTAGTTGCCAGCCATCTGTTGTTTGCCCCTCCCCCGTGCCTTCCTTGACCCTGGAAGG
TGCCACTCCCACTGTCCTTTCCTAATAAAATGAGGAAATTGCATCGCATTGTCTGAGTAGGTGTCATTCT
ATTCTGGGGGGTGGGGTGGGGCAGGACAGCAAGGGGGAGGATTGGGAAGACAATAGCAGGCATGCTGGGG
ATGCGGTGGGCTCTATGGCTTCTGAGGCGGAAAGAACCAGCTGGGGCTCTAGGGGGTATCCCC
[124 nt withheld, positions 4824-4947]
C
[91 nt withheld, positions 4949-5039]
A
[49 nt withheld, positions 5041-5089]
CCTTTGACGTTGGAGTCCACGTTCTTT
[37 nt withheld, positions 5117-5153]
ACCCTATCTCGGTCTATTCTTTTGATTTATAAGGGATTTTGCCGATTTCGGCCTATTGGTTAAAAAATGA
GCTGATTTAACAAAAATTTAACGCGAATTAATTCTGTGGAATGTGTGTCAGTTAGGGTGTGGAAAGTCCC
CAGGCTCCCCAGCAGGCAGAAGTATGCAAAGCATGCATCTCAATTAGTCAGCAACCAGGTGTGGAAAGTC
CCCAGGCTCCCCAGCAGGCAGAAGTATGCAAAGCATGCATCTCAATTAGTCAGCAACCATAGTCCCGCCC
CTAACTCCGCCCATCCCGCCCCTAACTCCGCCCAGTTCCGCCCATTCTCCGCCCCATGGCTGACTAATTT
TTTTTATTTATGCAGAGGCCGAGGCCGCCTCTGCCTCTGAGCTATTCCAGAAGTAGTGAGGAGGCTTTTT
TGGAGGCCTAGGCTTTTGCAAAAAGCTCCCGGGAGCTTGTATATCCATTTTCGGATCTGATCAAGAGACA
GGATGAGGATCGTTTCGCATGATTGAACAAGATGGATTGCACGCAGGTTCTCCGGCCGCTTGGGTGGAGA
GGCTATTCGGCTATGACTGGGCACAACAGACAATCGGCTGCTCTGATGCCGCCGTGTTCCGGCTGTCAGC
GCAGGGGCGCCCGGTTCTTTTTGTCAAGACCGACCTGTCCGGTGCCCTGAATGAACTGCAGGACGAGGCA
GCGCGGCTATCGTGGCTGGCCACGACGGGCGTTCCTTGCGCAGCTGTGCTCGACGTTGTCACTGAAGCGG
GAAGGGACTGGCTGCTATTGGGCGAAGTGCCGGGGCAGGATCTCCTGTCATCTCACCTTGCTCCTGCCGA
GAAAGTATCCATCATGGCTGATGCAATGCGGCGGCTGCATACGCTTGATCCGGCTACCTGCCCATTCGAC
CACCAAGCGAAACATCGCATCGAGCGAGCACGTACTCGGATGGAAGCCGGTCTTGTCGATCAGGATGATC
TGGACGAAGAGCATCAGGGGCTCGCGCCAGCCGAACTGTTCGCCAGGCTCAAGGCGCGCATGCCCGACGG
CGAGGATCTCGTCGTGACCCATGGCGATGCCTGCTTGCCGAATATCATGGTGGAAAATGGCCGCTTTTCT
GGATTCATCGACTGTGGCCGGCTGGGTGTGGCGGACCGCTATCAGGACATAGCGTTGGCTACCCGTGATA
TTGCTGAAGAGCTTGGCGGCGAATGGGCTGACCGCTTCCTCGTGCTTTACGGTATCGCCGCTCCCGATTC
GCAGCGCATCGCCTTCTATCGCCTTCTTGACGAGTTCTTCTGAGCGGGACTCTGGGGTTCGAAATGACCG
ACCAAGCGACGCCCAACCTGCCATCACGAGATTTCGATTCCACCGCCGCCTTCTATGAAAGGTTGGGCTT
CGGAATCGTTTTCCGGGACGCCGGCTGGATGATCCTCCAGCGCGGGGATCTCATGCTGGAGTTCTTCGCC
CACCCCAACTTGTTTATTGCAGCTTATAATGGTTACAAATAAAGCAATAGCATCACAAATTTCACAAATA
AAGCATTTTTTTCACTGCATTCTAGTTGTGGTTTGTCCAAACTCATCAATGTATCTTATCATGTCTGTAT
ACCGTCGACCTCTAGCTAGAGCTTGGCGTAATCATGGTCATAGCTGTTTCCTGTGTGAAATTGTTATCCG
CTCACAATTCCACACAACATACGAGCCGGAAGCATAAAGTGTAAAGCCTGGGGTGCCTAATGAGTGAGCT
AACTCACATTAATTGCGTTGCGCTCACTGCCCGCTTTCCAGTCGGGAAACCTGTCGTGCCAGCTGCATTA
ATGAATCGGCCAACGCGCGGGGAGAGGCGGTTTGCGTATTGGGCGCTCTTCCGCTTCCTCGCTCACTGAC
TCGCTGCGCTCGGTCGTTCGGCTGCGGCGAGCGGTATCAGCTCACTCAAAGGCGGTAATACGGTTATCCA
CAGAATCAGGGGATAACGCAGGAAAGAACATGTGAGCAAAAGGCCAGCAAAAGGCCAGGAACCGTAAAAA
GGCCGCGTTGCTGGCGTTTTTCCATAGGCTCCGCCCCCCTGACGAGCATCACAAAAATCGACGCTCAAGT
CAGAGGTGGCGAAACCCGACAGGACTATAAAGATACCAGGCGTTTCCCCCTGGAAGCTCCCTCGTGCGCT
CTCCTGTTCCGACCCTGCCGCTTACCGGATACCTGTCCGCCTTTCTCCCTTCGGGAAGCGTGGCGCTTTC
TCATAGCTCACGCTGTAGGTATCTCAGTTCGGTGTAGGTCGTTCGCTCCAAGCTGGGCTGTGTGCACGAA
CCCCCCGTTCAGCCCGACCGCTGCGCCTTATCCGGTAACTATCGTCTTGAGTCCAACCCGGTAAGACACG
ACTTATCGCCACTGGCAGCAGCCACTGGTAACAGGATTAGCAGAGCGAGGTATGTAGGCGGTGCTACAGA
GTTCTTGAAGTGGTGGCCTAACTACGGCTACACTAGAAGAACAGTATTTGGTATCTGCGCTCTGCTGAAG
CCAGTTACCTTCGGAAAAAGAGTTGGTAGCTCTTGATCCGGCAAACAAACCACCGCTGGTAGCGGTGGTT
TTTTTGTTTGCAAGCAGCAGATTACGCGCAGAAAAAAAGGATCTCAAGAAGATCCTTTGATCTTTTCTAC
GGGGTCTGACGCTCAGTGGAACGAAAACTCACGTTAAGGGATTTTGGTCATGAGATTATCAAAAAGGATC
TTCACCTAGATCCTTTTAAATTAAAAATGAAGTTTTAAATCAATCTAAAGTATATATGAGTAAACTTGGT
CTGACAGTTACCAATGCTTAATCAGTGAGGCACCTATCTCAGCGATCTGTCTATTTCGTTCATCCATAGT
TGCCTGACTCCCCGTCGTGTAGATAACTACGATACGGGAGGGCTTACCATCTGGCCCCAGTGCTGCAATG
ATACCGCGAGACCCACGCTCACCGGCTCCAGATTTATCAGCAATAAACCAGCCAGCCGGAAGGGCCGAGC
GCAGAAGTGGTCCTGCAACTTTATCCGCCTCCATCCAGTCTATTAATTGTTGCCGGGAAGCTAGAGTAAG
TAGTTCGCCAGTTAATAGTTTGCGCAACGTTGTTGCCATTGCTACAGGCATCGTGGTGTCACGCTCGTCG
TTTGGTATGGCTTCATTCAGCTCCGGTTCCCAACGATCAAGGCGAGTTACATGATCCCCCATGTTGTGCA
AAAAAGCGGTTAGCTCCTTCGGTCCTCCGATCGTTGTCAGAAGTAAGTTGGCCGCAGTGTTATCACTCAT
GGTTATGGCAGCACTGCATAATTCTCTTACTGTCATGCCATCCGTAAGATGCTTTTCTGTGACTGGTGAG
TACTCAACCAAGTCATTCTGAGAATAGTGTATGCGGCGACCGAGTTGCTCTTGCCCGGCGTCAATACGGG
ATAATACCGCGCCACATAGCAGAACTTTAAAAGTGCTCATCATTGGAAAACGTTCTTCGGGGCGAAAACT
CTCAAGGATCTTACCGCTGTTGAGATCCAGTTCGATGTAACCCACTCGTGCACCCAACTGATCTTCAGCA
TCTTTTACTTTCACCAGCGTTTCTGGGTGAGCAAAAACAGGAAGGCAAAATGCCGCAAAAAAGGGAATAA
GGGCGACACGGAAATGTTGAATACTCATACTCTTCCTTTTTCAATATTATTGAAGCATTTATCAGGGTTA
TTGTCTCATGAGCGGATACATATTTGAATGTATTTAGAAAAATAAACAAATAGGGGTTCCGCGCACATTT
CCCCGAAAAGTGCCACCTGACGTCGACGGATCGGGAGATCTCCCGATCCCCTATGGTGCACTCTCAGTAC
AATCTGCTCTGATGCCGCATAGTTAAGCCAGTATCTGCTCCCTGCTTGTGTGTTGGAGGTCGCTGAGTAG
TGCGCGAGCAAAATTTAAGCTACAACAAGGCAAGGCTTGACCGACAATTGCATGAAGAATCTGCTTAGGG
TTAGGCGTTTTGCGCTGCTTCGCGATGTACGGGCCAGATATACGCGTTGACATTGATTATTGACTAGTTA
TTAATAGTAATCAATTACGGGGTCATTAGTTCATAGCCCATATATGGAGTTCCGCGTTACATAACTTACG
GTAAATGGCCCGCCTGGCTGACCGCCCAACGACCCCCGCCCATTGACGTCAATAATGACGTATGTTCCCA
TAGTAACGCCAATAGGGACTTTCCATTGACGTCAATGGGTGGAGTATTTACGGTAAACTGCCCACTTGGC
AGTACATCAAGTGTATCATATGCCAAGTACGCCCCCTATTGACGTCAATGACGGTAAATGGCCCGCCTGG
CATTATGCCCAGTACATGACCTTATGGGACTTTCCTACTTGGCAGTACATCTACGTATTAGTCATCGCTA
TTACCATGGTGATGCGGTTTTGGCAGTACATCAATGGGCGTGGATAGCGGTTTGACTCACGGGGATTTCC
AAGTCTCCACCCCATTGACGTCAATGGGAGTTTGTTTTGGCACCAAAATCAACGGGACTTTCCAAAATGT
CGTAACAACTCCGCCCCATTGACGCAAATGGGCGGTAGGCGTGTACGGTGGGAGGTCTATATAAGCAGAG
CTCTCTGGCTAACTAGAGAACCCACTGCTTACTGGCTTATCGAAATTAATACGACTCACTATAGGGAGAC
CC
Features (pLannotate 1.2.2; 24 found; start..end, strand, type, name):
     34..747     +  CDS            W1C: W1C is a basic (constitutively fluorescent) cyan fluorescent protein published in 1998, derived from Aequorea victoria.
    718..2919    +  CDS            RAPGEF3 (fragment): RPGF3_HUMAN - Also known as CGEF1, EPAC, EPAC1. Experimental evidence at protein level: Swiss-Prot protein existence level 1. Guanine nucleotide exchange factor (GEF) for RAP1A and RAP2A small GTPases that is activated by binding cAMP. Through simultaneous binding of PDE3B to RAPGEF3 and PIK3R6 is assembled in a signaling complex in which it activates the PI3K gamma complex and which is involved in angiogenesis. Plays a role in the modulation of the cAMP- induced dynamic control of endothelial barrier function through a pathway that is independent on Rho-mediated signaling. Required for the ac
   2932..3666    +  CDS            cp173Venus: circularly permuted form of the Venus yellow fluorescent protein (Nagai et al., 2004) efficient FRET acceptor for CFP
   3724..4458    +  CDS            cp173Venus: circularly permuted form of the Venus yellow fluorescent protein (Nagai et al., 2004) efficient FRET acceptor for CFP
   4510..4528    -  promoter       SP6 promoter: promoter for bacteriophage SP6 RNA polymerase
   4554..4778    +  polyA_signal   bGH poly(A) signal: bovine growth hormone polyadenylation signal
   4782..4803    +  promoter       SV40 promoter (fragment): SV40 enhancer and early promoter
   4824..5252    +  rep_origin     f1 ori (sequence partly withheld): f1 bacteriophage origin of replication; arrow indicates direction of (+) strand synthesis
   5266..5595    +  promoter       SV40 promoter: SV40 enhancer and early promoter
   5662..6453    +  CDS            neo: KKA2_KLEPN - Also known as kan, nptII. Experimental evidence at protein level: Swiss-Prot protein existence level 1. Resistance to kanamycin, neomycin, paromomycin, ribostamycin, butirosin and gentamicin B. From Klebsiella pneumoniae.
   6477..6635    +  CDS            ble (fragment): BLE_KLEPN - Experimental evidence at protein level: Swiss-Prot protein existence level 1. Binding protein with a strong affinity to the bleomycin family of antibiotics. Binds to CL990; an antimitotic-antibiotic compound. From Klebsiella pneumoniae.
   6630..6751    +  polyA_signal   SV40 poly(A) signal: SV40 polyadenylation signal
   6824..6840    -  protein_bind   lac operator: The lac repressor binds to the lac operator to inhibit transcription in E. coli. This inhibition can be relieved by adding lactose or isopropyl-β-D-thiogalactopyranoside (IPTG). lac repressor encoded by lacI
   6848..6878    -  promoter       lac promoter: promoter for the E. coli lac operon
   6893..6914    -  protein_bind   CAP binding site: CAP binding activates transcription in the presence of cAMP. E. coli catabolite activator protein
   6927..7019    -  CDS            lacI (fragment): lac repressor; lacI; The lac repressor binds to the lac operator to inhibit transcription in E. coli. This inhibition can be relieved by adding lactose or isopropyl-β-D-thiogalactopyranoside (IPTG).
   7202..7790    -  rep_origin     ori: high-copy-number ColE1/pMB1/pBR322/pUC origin of replication
   7961..8821    -  CDS            AmpR: β-lactamase; bla; confers resistance to ampicillin, carbenicillin, and related antibiotics
   8822..8926    -  promoter       AmpR promoter: bla
   8985..9037    -  misc_feature   bom (fragment): basis of mobility region from pBR322
   9192..9571    +  enhancer       CMV enhancer: human cytomegalovirus immediate early enhancer
   9572..9775    +  promoter       CMV promoter: human cytomegalovirus (CMV) immediate early promoter
   9771..9804    +  LTR            5' LTR (truncated) (fragment): truncated 5' long terminal repeat (LTR) from HIV-1
   9820..9838    +  promoter       T7 promoter: promoter for bacteriophage T7 RNA polymerase
