[The description below was written by a language model from this plasmid's Addgene catalogue record and pLannotate feature annotations shown in this document.]
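Description:
Epac-S-H322 is a pcDNA3-based mammalian expression plasmid of about 9.8 kb that encodes a single-chain, Epac1-based FRET biosensor for cAMP. It is maintained in E. coli through a high-copy ColE1/pUC-type origin with ampicillin resistance. An SV40 promoter-driven neomycin phosphotransferase cassette with an SV40 poly(A) signal allows G418 selection of transfected mammalian cells. An f1 origin and flanking T7 and SP6 phage promoters are standard backbone elements. Short annotated fragments such as the ble, lacI and truncated HIV-1 LTR matches appear to be backbone remnants or annotation artefacts rather than functional parts.

The sensor is expressed from the CMV enhancer/promoter and terminated by the bovine growth hormone poly(A) signal. Its open reading frame runs from an N-terminal cyan fluorescent donor through a human RAPGEF3 (EPAC1) fragment to a tandem pair of circularly permuted cp173Venus acceptors. The record names the donor as a truncated mTurquoise2 (mT2Del), whereas the automated annotation matches it to a related Aequorea-derived cyan protein. The Epac moiety lacks the DEP domain and is made catalytically dead by T781A and F782A. It also carries Q270E to raise cAMP affinity, and L777A with K778A to remove affinity for the nuclear envelope, which should give a more cytosolic distribution. cAMP binding changes the conformation of Epac and so alters energy transfer between donor and acceptors, allowing real-time readout of cAMP fluctuations in living cells. The depositor notes that this particular variant is not included in the associated publication, which describes related Epac-based sensors for FLIM detection of cAMP.
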