Addgene plasmid #228246: Epac-S-H322
Purpose: mT2Del_EPACdDEPCD_Q270E_L777A_K778A_tdcp173Venus(ST) biosensor to measure realtime changes in FRET reflecting fluctuations in cAMP levels in living cells.
Depositing lab: Kees Jalink. Depositing organization: Netherlands Cancer Institute. Publication: Cytosolic-enhanced dark Epac-based FRET sensors allow for intracellular cAMP detection in live cells via FLIM. Zanetti G, Klarenbeek JB, Jalink K. FEBS Lett. 2024 Dec 31. doi: 10.1002/1873-3468.15093. PubMed 39737677.
Backbone
  Vector backbone: pcDNA3
  Backbone size w/o insert (bp): 5500
  Total vector size (bp): 9846
  Vector type: Mammalian Expression
  Selectable markers: Neomycin (select with G418)
Growth in bacteria
  Bacterial resistance: Ampicillin, 100 μg/mL
  Growth temperature: 37°C
  Growth strain: DH5alpha
  Copy number: High Copy
Gene/Insert
  Gene/Insert name: mT2Del_EPACdDEPCD_Q270E_L777A_K778A_tdcp173Venus(ST)
  Species: H. sapiens (human)
  Insert size (bp): 4445
  Mutation: Deletion of DEP domain, Catalytically dead T781A & F782A, increased affinity for cAMP Q270E, no nuclear envelope affinity L777A & K778A
  Entrez Gene: RAPGEF3 (a.k.a. CAMP-GEFI, EPAC, EPAC1, HSU79275, bcm910)
  Promoter: CMV
  Cloning method: Restriction Enzyme; 5′ cloning site NotI (unknown if destroyed); 3′ cloning site EcoRI (unknown if destroyed)
  Sequencing primers: 5′ CACGACTGGAGCCTCTTCAACA
Terms and licenses: Academic/Nonprofit Terms; Industry Terms: Not Available to Industry
Depositor comments: This sensor is not included in the published article, but it is available on our lab’s website for the scientific community. https://jalinklab.nl Please visit https://doi.org/10.1101/2024.09.30.615785 for bioRxiv preprint.
How to cite: Epac-S-H322 was a gift from Kees Jalink (Addgene plasmid # 228246 ; http://n2t.net/addgene:228246 ; RRID:Addgene_228246)
